LOCUS       Exported 5098 bp ds-DNA circular SYN 13-MAY-2021
DEFINITION  Yeast Expression plasmid for SARS-CoV-2 nsp9.
ACCESSION   .
VERSION     .
KEYWORDS    pGBW-m4046272
SOURCE      synthetic DNA construct
  ORGANISM  synthetic DNA construct
REFERENCE   1 (bases 1 to 5098)
  TITLE     SARS-CoV-2 protein Yeast expression constructs, tagged, for protein
            expression and/or purification
REFERENCE   2 (bases 1 to 5098)
  AUTHORS   .
  TITLE     Direct Submission
  JOURNAL   Exported May 13, 2021 from SnapGene Server 1.1.58
            http://www.snapgene.com
FEATURES             Location/Qualifiers
     source          1..5098
                     /organism="synthetic DNA construct"
                     /mol_type="other DNA"
     promoter        10..417
                     /gene="S. cerevisiae TEF1"
                     /label=TEF1 promoter
                     /note="promoter for EF-1-alpha"
     CDS             773..790
                     /codon_start=1
                     /product="thrombin recognition and cleavage site"
                     /label=thrombin site
                     /translation="LVPRGS"
     CDS             791..808
                     /codon_start=1
                     /product="6xHis affinity tag"
                     /label=6xHis
                     /translation="HHHHHH"
     primer_bind     complement(853..871)
                     /label=CYC1
                     /note="CYC1 transcription termination signal, reverse
                     primer"
     CDS             1222..2025
                     /codon_start=1
                     /gene="S. cerevisiae URA3"
                     /product="orotidine-5'-phosphate decarboxylase, required
                     for uracil biosynthesis"
                     /label=URA3
                     /note="yeast auxotrophic marker, counterselectable with
                     5-fluoroorotic acid (5-FOA)"
                     /translation="MSKATYKERAATHPSPVAAKLFNIMHEKQTNLCASLDVRTTKELL
                     ELVEALGPKICLLKTHVDILTDFSMEGTVKPLKALSAKYNFLLFEDRKFADIGNTVKLQ
                     YSAGVYRIAEWADITNAHGVVGPGIVSGLKQAAEEVTKEPRGLLMLAELSCKGSLSTGE
                     YTKGTVDIAKSDKDFVIGFIAQRDMGGRDEGYDWLIMTPGVGLDDKGDALGQQYRTVDD
                     VVSTGSDIIIVGRGLFAKGRDAKVEGERYRKAGWEAYLRRCGQQN"
     rep_origin      2108..3090
                     /label=2u ori
                     /note="yeast 2u plasmid origin of replication"
     terminator      3168..3197
                     /label=T3Te terminator
                     /note="phage T3 early transcription terminator"
     rep_origin      3219..3806
                     /direction=RIGHT
                     /label=ori
                     /note="high-copy-number ColE1/pMB1/pBR322/pUC origin of
                     replication"
     terminator      3818..3845
                     /label=T7Te terminator
                     /note="phage T7 early transcription terminator"
     CDS             complement(3869..4060)
                     /codon_start=1
                     /gene="rop"
                     /product="Rop protein, which maintains plasmids at low copy
                     number"
                     /label=rop
                     /translation="MTKQEKTALNMARFIRSQTLTLLEKLNELDADEQADICESLHDHA
                     DELYRSCLARFGDDGENL"
     CDS             complement(4061..4921)
                     /codon_start=1
                     /gene="bla"
                     /product="beta-lactamase"
                     /label=AmpR
                     /note="confers resistance to ampicillin, carbenicillin, and
                     related antibiotics"
                     /translation="MSIQHFRVALIPFFAAFCLPVFAHPETLVKVKDAEDQLGARVGYI
                     ELDLNSGKILESLRPEERFPMMSTFKVLLCGAVLSRIDAGQEQLGRRIHYSQNDLVEYS
                     PVTEKHLTDGMTVRELCSAAITMSDNTAANLLLATIGGPKELTAFLHNMGDHVTRLDRW
                     EPELNEAIPNDERDTTMPVAMATTLRKLLTGELLTLASRQQLIDWMEADKVAGSLLRSA
                     LPAGWFIADKSGAGERGSRGIIAALGPDGKPSRIVVIYTTGSQATMDERNRQIAEIGAS
                     LIKHW"
     primer_bind     4684..4703
                     /label=Amp-R
                     /note="Ampicillin resistance gene, reverse primer"
     promoter        complement(4922..5024)
                     /label=cat promoter
                     /note="promoter of the E. coli cat gene encoding
                     chloramphenicol acetyltransferase"
     terminator      5025..5056
                     /label=tonB terminator
                     /note="bidirectional E. coli tonB-P14 transcription
                     terminator"
ORIGIN
        1 gcggccgccc cacacaccat agcttcaaaa tgtttctact ccttttttac tcttccagat
       61 tttctcggac tccgcgcatc gccgtaccac ttcaaaacac ccaagcacag catactaaat
      121 ttcccctctt tcttcctcta gggtgtcgtt aattacccgt actaaaggtt tggaaaagaa
      181 aaaagagacc gcctcgtttc tttttcttcg tcgaaaaagg caataaaaat ttttatcacg
      241 tttctttttc ttgaaaattt ttttttttga tttttttctc tttcgatgac ctcccattga
      301 tatttaagtt aataaacggt cttcaatttc tcaagtttca gtttcatttt tcttgttcta
      361 ttacaacttt ttttacttct tgctcattag aaagaaagca tagcaatcta atctaagttt
      421 taattacaaa atgaacaatg agctttctcc tgttgcttta cggcagatgt cctgcgcagc
      481 tggaacaacg caaactgcct gtactgacga taacgctcta gcttactata acaccactaa
      541 aggtggtaga ttcgtcttgg ccttgttgtc agacctgcaa gatttgaagt gggcgagatt
      601 tccaaagagc gatggcactg gtaccatata caccgaatta gaaccaccct gtcgtttcgt
      661 gaccgacact ccaaaaggtc cgaaggttaa gtatttgtac tttattaagg gtttaaataa
      721 cttgaatcga ggtatggttc tggggtcttt ggctgctaca gtcagactcc aactcgtgcc
      781 gagaggttct caccatcatc accatcatta aacaggcccc ttttcctttg tcgatatcat
      841 gtaattagtt atgtcacgct tacattcacg ccctcctccc acatccgctc taaccgaaaa
      901 ggaaggagtt agacaacctg aagtctaggt ccctatttat tttttttaat agttatgtta
      961 gtattaagaa cgttatttat atttcaaatt tttctttttt ttctgtacaa agcggccgcc
     1021 gaaccactag tgcactgcag tacacggttt ccttgaaatt tttttgattc ggtaatctcc
     1081 gaacagaagg aagaacgaag gaaggagcac agacttagat tggtatatat acgcatatgt
     1141 agtgttgaag aaacatgaaa ttgcccagta ttcttaaccc aactgcacag aacaaaaacg
     1201 tgcaggaaac gaagataaat catgtcgaaa gctacatata aggaacgtgc tgctactcat
     1261 cctagtcctg ttgctgccaa gctatttaat atcatgcacg aaaagcaaac aaacttgtgt
     1321 gcttcattgg atgttcgtac caccaaggaa ttactggagt tagttgaagc attaggtccc
     1381 aaaatttgtt tactaaaaac acatgtggat atcttgactg atttttccat ggagggcaca
     1441 gttaagccgc taaaggcatt atccgccaag tacaattttt tactcttcga ggacagaaaa
     1501 tttgctgaca ttggtaatac agtcaaattg cagtactctg cgggtgtata cagaatagca
     1561 gaatgggcag acattacgaa tgcacacggt gtggtgggcc caggtattgt tagcggtttg
     1621 aagcaggcgg cagaagaagt aacaaaggaa cctagaggcc ttttgatgtt agcagaattg
     1681 tcatgcaagg gctccctatc tactggagaa tatactaagg gtactgttga cattgcgaag
     1741 agcgacaaag attttgttat cggctttatt gctcaaagag acatgggtgg aagagatgaa
     1801 ggttacgatt ggttgattat gacacccggt gtgggtttag atgacaaggg agatgcattg
     1861 ggtcaacagt atagaaccgt ggatgatgtg gtttctacag gatctgacat tattattgtt
     1921 ggaagaggac tatttgcaaa gggaagggat gctaaggtag agggtgaacg ttacagaaaa
     1981 gcaggctggg aagcatattt gagaagatgc ggccagcaaa actaaaaaac tgtattataa
     2041 gtaaatgcat gtatactaaa ctcacaaatt agagcttcaa tttaattata tcagttatta
     2101 cccgagtaac gaagcatctg tgcttcattt tgtagaacaa aaatgcaacg cgagagcgct
     2161 aatttttcaa acaaagaatc tgagctgcat ttttacagaa cagaaatgca acgcgaaagc
     2221 gctattttac caacgaagaa tctgtgcttc atttttgtaa aacaaaaatg caacgcgaga
     2281 gcgctaattt ttcaaacaaa gaatctgagc tgcattttta cagaacagaa atgcaacgcg
     2341 agagcgctat tttaccaaca aagaatctat acttcttttt tgttctacaa aaatgcatcc
     2401 cgagagcgct atttttctaa caaagcatct tagattactt tttttctcct ttgtgcgctc
     2461 tataatgcag tctcttgata actttttgca ctgtaggtcc gttaaggtta gaagaaggct
     2521 actttggtgt ctattttctc ttccataaaa aaagcctgac tccacttccc gcgtttactg
     2581 attactagcg aagctgcggg tgcatttttt caagataaag gcatccccga ttatattcta
     2641 taccgatgtg gattgcgcat actttgtgaa cagaaagtga tagcgttgat gattcttcat
     2701 tggtcagaaa attatgaacg gtttcttcta ttttgtctct atatactacg tataggaaat
     2761 gtttacattt tcgtattgtt ttcgattcac tctatgaata gttcttacta caattttttt
     2821 gtctaaagag taatactaga gataaacata aaaaatgtag aggtcgagtt tagatgcaag
     2881 ttcaaggagc gaaaggtgga tgggtaggtt atatagggat atagcacaga gatatatagc
     2941 aaagagatac ttttgagcaa tgtttgtgga agcggtattc gcaatatttt agtagctcgt
     3001 tacagtccgg tgcgtttttg gttttttgaa agtgcgtcat cagagcgctt ttggttttca
     3061 aaagcgctct gaagttccta tactttctag ctagagaata ggaacttccc gagcggccgc
     3121 gtgttacaag cttgactcca gcgtaactgg actgcaatca actcactggc tcaccttcac
     3181 gggtgggcct ttcttcggta gaaaatcaaa ggatcttctt gagatccttt ttttctgcgc
     3241 gtaatctgct gcttgcaaac aaaaaaacca ccgctaccag cggtggtttg tttgccggat
     3301 caagagctac caactctttt tccgaggtaa ctggcttcag cagagcgcag ataccaaata
     3361 ctgttcttct agtgtagccg tagttaggcc accacttcaa gaactctgta gcaccgccta
     3421 catacctcgc tctgctaatc ctgttaccag tggctgctgc cagtggcgat aagtcgtgtc
     3481 ttaccgggtt ggactcaaga cgatagttac cggataaggc gcagcggtcg ggctgaacgg
     3541 ggggttcgtg cacacagccc agcttggagc gaacgaccta caccgaactg agatacctac
     3601 agcgtgagct atgagaaagc gccacgcttc ccgaagggag aaaggcggac aggtatccgg
     3661 taagcggcag ggtcggaaca ggagagcgca cgagggagct tccaggggta aacgcctggt
     3721 atctttatag tcctgtcggg tttcgccacc tctgacttga gcatcgattt ttgtgatgct
     3781 cgtcaggggg gcggagccta tggaaaaacg ccagcaacgc agaaaggccc acccgaaggt
     3841 gagccaggtg attacatttg ggccctcatc agaggttttc accgtcatca ccgaaacgcg
     3901 cgaggcagct gcggtaaagc tcatcagcgt ggtcgtgaag cgattcacag atgtctgcct
     3961 gttcatccgc gtccagctcg ttgagtttct ccagaagcgt taatgtctgg cttctgataa
     4021 agcgggccat gttaagggcg gttttttcct gtttggtcac ttaccaatgc ttaatcagtg
     4081 aggcacctat ctcagcgatc tgtctatttc gttcatccat agttgcctga ctccccgtcg
     4141 tgtagataac tacgatgcgg gagggcttac catctggccc cagtgctgca atgataccgc
     4201 gagacccacg ctcaccggct ccagatttat cagcaataaa ccagccagcc gggagggccg
     4261 agcgcagaag tgatcctgca actttatccg cctccatcca gtctattaat tgttgccggg
     4321 aagctagagt aagtagttcg ccagttaata gtttgcgcaa cgttgttgcc attgctacag
     4381 gcatcgtggt gtcacgctcg tcgtttggta tggcttcatt cagctccggt tcccaacgat
     4441 caaggcgagt tacatgatcc cccatgttgt gcaaaaaagc ggttagctcc ttcggtcctc
     4501 cgatcgttgc cagaagtaag ttggccgcag tgttatcact catggttatg gcagcactgc
     4561 ataattctct tactgtcatg ccatccgtga gatgcttttc tgtgactggt gagtactcaa
     4621 ccaagtcatt ctgagaatag tgtatgcggc gaccgagttg ctcttgcccg gcgtcaatac
     4681 gggataatac cgcgccacat agcagaactt taaaagtgct catcattgga aaacgttctt
     4741 cggggcgtaa actctcaagg atcttaccgc tgttgagatc cagttcgatg taacccactc
     4801 gtgcacccaa ctgatcttca gcatctttta ctttcaccag cgtttctggg tgagcaaaaa
     4861 caggaaggca aaatgccgca aaaaagggaa taagggcgac acggaaatgt tgaatactca
     4921 ttttagcttc cttagctcct gaaaatctcg ataactcaaa aaatacgccc ggtagtgatc
     4981 ttatttcatt atggtgaaag ttggaacctc ttacgtgccg atcaagtcaa aagcctccgg
     5041 tcggaggctt ttgactttct gctatggagg tcaggtatga tttaaatggt cagttaga
//
