[The description below was written by a language model from this plasmid's Addgene catalogue record and the feature table of its GenBank file.]
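Description:
pGBW-m4046272 is an episomal yeast expression plasmid built to produce the SARS-CoV-2 non-structural protein nsp9, one of the mature products of the viral ORF1ab polyprotein, in Saccharomyces cerevisiae. It is an E. coli–yeast shuttle vector. In bacteria it replicates from a high-copy ColE1/pUC-type origin and is selected with ampicillin through a beta-lactamase gene that the feature table shows driven by a cat promoter. A rop coding sequence is also annotated next to AmpR, although the catalogue lists the plasmid as high copy. Short phage T3 and T7 early terminators and a tonB terminator flank the bacterial modules, presumably insulating them from read-through transcription. In yeast, the 2µ origin supports multicopy maintenance, and URA3 allows selection in uracil auxotrophs and counterselection with 5-FOA.

The expression cassette places a synthetic nsp9 open reading frame, recoded for S. cerevisiae codon usage, under the constitutive TEF1 promoter. The nsp9 coding sequence itself is not annotated in the feature table, but the unannotated stretch between the promoter and the tag matches the stated insert size of roughly 340 bp. Directly downstream, and supplied by the backbone, are a thrombin recognition site followed by a 6xHis tag, so the protein carries a C-terminal affinity handle that can be removed by protease cleavage after purification. A CYC1 terminator primer site after the tag indicates that CYC1 termination sequences close the cassette. The plasmid belongs to a set of tagged SARS-CoV-2 yeast constructs intended for protein expression and purification. The GenBank record totals 5098 bp, somewhat more than the sum of the catalogue's backbone and insert sizes.
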