Addgene plasmid #145421: pGBW-m4046272
Purpose: Yeast Expression plasmid for SARS-CoV-2 nsp9
Depositing lab: Ginkgo Bioworks & Benjie Chen. Depositing organization: Ginkgo Bioworks.
Backbone
  Vector backbone: AmpR; 2u URA3
  Backbone size w/o insert (bp): 4078
  Vector type: Yeast Expression
  Selectable markers: URA3
Growth in bacteria
  Bacterial resistance: Ampicillin, 100 μg/mL
  Growth temperature: 37°C
  Growth strain: DH5alpha
  Copy number: High Copy
Gene/Insert
  Gene/Insert name: SARS-CoV-2 nsp9
  Species: S. cerevisiae (budding yeast); Severe acute respiratory syndrome coronavirus 2
  Insert size (bp): 338
  Mutation: Saccharomyces cerevisiae recode 1
  Entrez Gene: ORF1ab (a.k.a. GU280_gp01)
  Promoter: pTEF1
  Tag / fusion protein: Cleavable thrombin;6xHIS (C terminal on backbone)
  Cloning method: Unknown
Resource information
  A portion of this plasmid was derived from a plasmid made by: GinkgoBioworks
Depositor comments: NCBI Reference Sequence: YP_009725305.1. Created by gene synthesis with Not1 site.
How to cite: pGBW-m4046272 was a gift from Ginkgo Bioworks & Benjie Chen (Addgene plasmid # 145421 ; http://n2t.net/addgene:145421 ; RRID:Addgene_145421)
